>Addgene plasmid #187002 | pNL-CEF-BAFFR-CFP | addgene full sequence | sequence record 367733 | Addgene NGS Result
TGGAAGGGCTAATTTGGTCCCAAAAAAGACAAGAGATCCTTGATCTGTGGATCTACCACACACAAGGCTA
CTTCCCTGATTGGCAGAACTACACACCAGGGCCAGGGATCAGATATCCACTGACCTTTGGATGGTGCTTC
AAGTTAGTACCAGTTGAACCAGAGCAAGTAGAAGAGGCCAATGAAGGAGAGAACAACAGCTTGTTACACC
CTATGAGCCAGCATGGGATGGAGGACCCGGAGGGAGAAGTATTAGTGTGGAAGTTTGACAGCCTCCTAGC
ATTTCGTCACATGGCCCGAGAGCTGCATCCGGAGTACTACAAAGACTGCTGACATCGAGCTTTCTACAAG
GGACTTTCCGCTGGGGACTTTCCAGGGAGGTGTGGCCTGGGCGGGACTGGGGAGTGGCGAGCCCTCAGAT
GCTACATATAAGCAGCTGCTTTTTGCCTGTACTGGGTCTCTCTGGTTAGACCAGATCTGAGCCTGGGAGC
TCTCTGGCTAACTAGGGAACCCACTGCTTAAGCCTCAATAAAGCTTGCCTTGAGTGCTCAAAGTAGTGTG
TGCCCGTCTGTTGTGTGACTCTGGTAACTAGAGATCCCTCAGACCCTTTTAGTCAGTGTGGAAAATCTCT
AGCAGTGGCGCCCGAACAGGGACTTGAAAGCGAAAGTAAAGCCAGAGGAGATCTCTCGACGCAGGACTCG
GCTTGCTGAAGCGCGCACGGCAAGAGGCGAGGGGCGGCGACTGGTGAGTACGCCAAAAATTTTGACTAGC
GGAGGCTAGAAGGAGAGAGATGGGTGCGAGAGCGTCGGTATTAAGCGGGGGAGAATTAGATAAATGGGAA
AAAATTCGGTTAAGGCCAGGGGGAAAGAAACAATATAAACTAAAACATATAGTATGGGCAAGCAGGGAGC
TAGAACGATTCGCAGTTAATCCTGGCCTTTTAGAGACATCAGAAGGCTGTAGACAAATACTGGGACAGCT
ACAACCATCCCTTCAGACAGGATCAGAAGAACTTAGATCATTATATAATACAATAGCAGTCCTCTATTGT
GTGCATCAAAGGATAGATGTAAAAGACACCAAGGAAGCCTTAGATAAGATAGAGGAAGAGCAAAACAAAA
GTAAGAAAAAGGCACAGCAAGCAGCAGCTGACACAGGAAACAACAGCCAGGTCAGCCAAAATTACCCTAT
AGTGCAGAACCTCCAGGGGCAAATGGTACATCAGGCCATATCACCTAGAACTTTAAATATGACTCCGCCC
ATCCCGCCCCTAACTCCGCCCAGTTCCGCCCATTCTCCGCCCCATGGCTGACTAATTTTTTTTATTTATG
CAGAGGCCGAGGCCGCCTCGGCCTCTGAGCTATTCCAGAAGTAGTGAGGAGGCTTTTTTGGAGGCCTAGG
CTTTTGCAAATGCATAAAAGAAAAGGGGGGATTGGGGGGTACAGTGCAGGGGAAAGAATAGTAGACATAA
TAGCAACAGACATACAAACTAAAGAATTACAAAAACAAATTACAAAAATTCAAAATTTTCGGGTTTATTA
CAGGGACAGCAGAGATCCACAATTGGAGAAGTGAATTATATAAATATAAAGTAGTAAAAATTGAACCATT
AGGAGTAGCACCCACCAAGGCAAAGAGAAGAGTGGTGCAGAGAGAAAAAAGAGCAGTGGGAATAGGAGCT
TTGTTCCTTGGGTTCTTGGGAGCAGCAGGAAGCACTATGGGCGCAGCGTCAATGACGCTGACGGTACAGG
CCAGACAATTATTGTCTGGTATAGTGCAGCAGCAGAACAATTTGCTGAGGGCTATTGAGGCGCAACAGCA
TCTGTTGCAACTCACAGTCTGGGGCATCAAGCAGCTCCAGGCAAGAATCCTGGCTGTGGAAAGATACCTA
AAGGATCAACAGCTCCTGGGGATTTGGGGTTGCTCTGGAAAACTCATTTGCACCACTGCTGTGCCTTGGA
ATGCTAGTTGGAGTAATAAATCTCTGGAACAGATTTGGAATAACATGACCTGGATGGAGTGGGACAGAGA
AATTAACAATTACACAAGCTTAATACACTCCTTAATTGAAGAATCGCAAAACCAGCAAGAAAAGAATGAA
CAAGAATTATTGGAATTAGATAAATGGGCAAGTTTGTGGAATTGGTTTAACATAACAAATTGGCTGTGGT
ATATAAAATTATTCATAATGATAGTAGGAGGCTTGGTAGGTTTAAGAATAGTTTTTGCTGTACTTTCTGT
AGTGAATAGAGTTAGGCAGGGATATTCACCATTATCGTTTCAGACCCACCTCCCAATCCCGAGGGGACCC
GACAGGCCCGAAGGAATAGAAGAAGAAGGTGGAGAGAGAGACAGAGACAGATCCATTCGATTAGTGAACG
GATCTAGTTAACTAGATCTAGAGTCCGTTACATAACTTACGGTAAATGGCCCGCCTGGCTGACCGCCCAA
CGACCCCCGCCCATTGACGTCAATAATGACGTATGTTCCCATAGTAACGCCAATAGGGACTTTCCATTGA
CGTCAATGGGTGGAGTATTTACGGTAAACTGCCCACTTGGCAGTACATCAAGTGTATCATATGCCAAGTA
CGCCCCCTATTGACGTCAATGACGGTAAATGGCCCGCCTGGCATTATGCCCAGTACATGACCTTATGGGA
CTTTCCTACTTGGCAGTACATCTACGTATTAGTCATCGCTATTACCCGGCATGCGTGAGGCTCCGGTGCC
CGTCAGTGGGCAGAGCGCACATCGCCCACAGTCCCCGAGAAGTTGGGGGGAGGGGTCGGCAATTGAACCG
GTGCCTAGAGAAGGTGGCGCGGGGTAAACTGGGAAAGTGATGTCGTGTACTGGCTCCGCCTTTTTCCCGA
GGGTGGGGGAGAACCGTATATAAGTGCAGTAGTCGCCGTGAACGTTCTTTTTCGCAACGGGTTTGCCGCC
AGAACACAGGTAAGTGCCGTGTGTGGTTCCCGCGGGCCTGGCCTCTTTACGGGTTATGGCCCTTGCGTGC
CTTGAATTACTTCCACGCCCCTGGCTGCAGTACGTGATTCTTGATCCCGAGCTTCGGGTTGGAAGTGGGT
GGGAGAGTTCGAGGCCTTGCGCTTAAGGAGCCCCTTCGCCTCGTGCTTGAGTTGAGGCCTGGCCTGGGCG
CTGGGGCCGCCGCGTGCGAATCTGGTGGCACCTTCGCGCCTGTCTCGCTGCTTTCGATAAGTCTCTAGCC
ATTTAAAATTTTTGATGACCTGCTGCGACGCTTTTTTTCTGGCAAGATAGTCTTGTAAATGCGGGCCAAG
ATCTGCACACTGGTATTTCGGTTTTTGGGGCCGCGGGCGGCGACGGGGCCCGTGCGTCCCAGCGCACATG
TTCGGCGAGGCGGGGCCTGCGAGCGCGGCCACCGAGAATCGGACGGGGGTAGTCTCAAGCTGGCCGGCCT
GCTCTGGTGCCTGGCCTCGCGCCGCCGTGTATCGCCCCGCCCTGGGCGGCAAGGCTGGCCCGGTCGGCAC
CAGTTGCGTGAGCGGAAAGATGGCCGCTTCCCGGCCCTGCTGCAGGGAGCTCAAAATGGAGGACGCGGCG
CTCGGGAGAGCGGGCGGGTGAGTCACCCACACAAAGGAAAAGGGCCTTTCCGTCCTCAGCCGTCGCTTCA
TGTGACTCCACGGAGTACCGGGCGCCGTCCAGGCACCTCGATTAGTTCTCGAGCTTTTGGAGTACGTCGT
CTTTAGGTTGGGGGGAGGGGTTTTATGCGATGGAGTTTCCCCACACTGAGTGGGTGGAGACTGAAGTTAG
GCCAGCTTGGCACTTGATGTAATTCTCCTTGGAATTTGCCCTTTTTGAGTTTGGATCTTGGTTCATTCTC
AAGCCTCAGACAGTGGTTCAAAGTTTTTTTCTTCCATTTCAGGTGTCGTGAGGAATTGTTAATTAACCGG
CTAGAATTCCCGGGATCGCAGCTTGTGCGGCGGCGTCGGCACCATGAGGCGAGGGCCCCGGAGCCTGCGG
GGCAGGGACGCGCCAGCCCCCACGCCCTGCGTCCCGGCCGAGTGCTTCGACCTGCTGGTCCGCCACTGCG
TGGCCTGCGGGCTCCTGCGCACGCCGCGGCCGAAACCGGCCGGGGCCAGCAGCCCTGCGCCCAGGACGGC
GCTGCAGCCGCAGGAGTCGGTGGGCGCGGGGGCCGGCGAGGCGGCGCTGCCCCTGCCCGGGCTGCTCTTT
GGCGCCCCCGCGCTGCTGGGCCTGGCACTGGTCCTGGCGCTGGTCCTGGTGGGTCTGGTGAGCTGGAGGC
GGCGACAGCGGCGGCTTCGCGGCGCGTCCTCCGCAGAGGCCCCCGACGGAGACAAGGACGCCCCAGAGCC
CCTGGACAAGGTCATCATTCTGTCTCCGGGAATCTCTGATGCCACAGCTCCTGCCTGGCCTCCTCCTGGG
GAAGACCCAGGAACCACCCCACCTGGCCACAGTGTCCCTGTGCCAGCCACAGAGCTGGGCTCCACTGAAC
TGGTGACCACCAAGACCGCCGGCCCTGAGCAACAAGGCTCCGGATCTGGCAGCGGCTCTGGCTCCGGCAG
CGGAAGCGGCAGCGTGAGCAAGGGCGAGGAGCTGTTCACCGGCGTGGTGCCCATCCTGGTGGAGCTGGAC
GGCGACGTGAACGGCCACAAGTTCAGCGTGAGCGGCGAGGGCGAGGGCGACGCCACCTACGGCAAGCTGA
CCCTGAAGTTCATCTGCACCACCGGCAAGCTGCCCGTGCCCTGGCCCACCCTGGTGACTACCCTGACCTG
GGGCGTGCAGTGCTTCGCCAGGTATCCCGACCACATGAAGCAGCACGACTTCTTCAAGAGCGCCATGCCC
GAGGGCTACGTGCAGGAGAGGACCATCTTCTTCAAGGACGACGGCAACTACAAGACCAGGGCCGAGGTGA
AGTTCGAGGGCGACACCCTGGTGAACAGGATCGAGCTGAAGGGCATCGACTTCAAGGAGGACGGCAACAT
CCTGGGCCACAAGCTGGAGTACAACGCCATCAGCGACAACGTGTACATCACCGCCGACAAGCAGAAGAAC
GGCATCAAGGCCAACTTCAAGATCAGGCACAACATCGAGGACGGCAGCGTGCAGCTGGCCGACCACTACC
AGCAGAACACCCCCATCGGCGACGGCCCCGTGCTGCTGCCCGACAACCACTACCTGAGCACCCAGAGCAA
GCTGAGCAAGGACCCCAACGAGAAGAGGGACCACATGGTGCTGCTGGAGTTCGTGACCGCCGCCGGCATC
ACCCTGGGCATGGACGAGCTGTACAAGTAGTAAACTAGTGGATCCATCGATGGTACCTTTAAGACCAATG
ACTTACAAGGCAGCTGTAGATCTTAGCCACTTTTTAAAAGAAAAGGGGGGACTGGAAGGGCTAATTCACT
CCCAAAGAAGACAAGATATCCTTGATCTGTGGATCTACCACACACAAGGCTACTTCCCTGATTGGCAGAA
CTACACACCAGGGCCAGGGGTCAGATATCCACTGACCTTTGGATGGTGCTACAAGCTAGTACCAGTTGAG
CCAGATAAGGTAGAAGAGGCCAATAAAGGAGAGAACACCAGCTTGTTACACCCTGTGAGCCTGCATGGAA
TGGATGACCCTGAGAGAGAAGTGTTAGAGTGGAGGTTTGACAGCCGCCTAGCATTTCATCACGTGGCCCG
AGAGCTGCATCCGGAGTACTTCAAGAACTGCTGACATCGAGCTTGCTACAAGGGACTTTCCGCTGGGGAC
TTTCCAGGGAGGCGTGGCCTGGGCGGGACTGGGGAGTGGCGAGCCCTCAGATGCTGCATATAAGCAGCTG
CTTTTTGCCTGTACTGGGTCTCTCTGGTTAGACCAGATCTGAGCCTGGGAGCTCTCTGGCTAACTAGGGA
ACCCACTGCTTAAGCCTCAATAAAGCTTGCCTTGAGTGCTTCAAGTAGTGTGTGCCCGTCTGTTGTGTGA
CTCTGGTAACTAGAGATCCCTCAGACCCTTTTAGTCAGTGTGGAAAATCTCTAGCACCCAGGAGGTAGAG
GTTGCAGTGAGCCAAGATCGCGCCACTGCATTCCAGCCTGGGCAAGAAAACAAGACTGTCTAAAATAATA
ATAATAAGTTAAGGGTATTAAATATATTTATACATGGAGGTCATAAAAATATATATATTTGGGCTGGGCG
CAGTGGCTCACACCTGCGCCCGGCCCTTTGGGAGGCCGAGGCAGGTGGATCACCTGAGTTTGGGAGTTCC
AGACCAGCCTGACCAACATGGAGAAACCCCTTCTCTGTGTATTTTTAGTAGATTTTATTTTATGTGTATT
TTATTCACAGGTATTTCTGGAAAACTGAAACTGTTTTTCCTCTACTCTGATACCACAAGAATCATCAGCA
CAGAGGAAGACTTCTGTGATCAAATGTGGTGGGAGAGGGAGGTTTTCACCAGCACATGAGCAGTCAGTTC
TGCCGCAGACTCGGCGGGTGTCCTTCGGTTCAGTTCCAACACCGCCTGCCTGGAGAGAGGTCAGACCACA
GGGTGAGGGCTCAGTCCCCAAGACATAAACACCCAAGACATAAACACCCAACAGGTCCACCCCGCCTGCT
GCCCAGGCAGAGCCGATTCACCAAGACGGGAATTAGGATAGAGAAAGAGTAAGTCACACAGAGCCGGCTG
TGCGGGAGAACGGAGTTCTATTATGACTCAAATCAGTCTCCCCAAGCATTCGGGGATCAGAGTTTTTAAG
GATAACTTAGTGTGTAGGGGGCCAGTGAGTTGGAGATGAAAGCGTAGGGAGTCGAAGGTGTCCTTTTGCG
CCGAGTCAGTTCCTGGGTGGGGGCCACAAGATCGGATGAGCCAGTTTATCAATCCGGGGGTGCCAGCTGA
TCCATGGAGTGCAGGGTCTGCAAAATATCTCAAGCACTGATTGATCTTAGGTTTTACAATAGTGATGTTA
CCCCAGGAACAATTTGGGGAAGGTCAGAATCTTGTAGCCTGTAGCTGCATGACTCCTAAACCATAATTTC
TTTTTTGTTTTTTTTTTTTTATTTTTGAGACAGGGTCTCACTCTGTCACCTAGGCTGGAGTGCAGTGGTG
CAATCACAGCTCACTGCAGCCTCAACGTCGTAAGCTCAAGCGATCCTCCCACCTCAGCCTGCCTGGTAGC
TGAGACTACAAGCGACGCCCCAGTTAATTTTTGTATTTTTGGTAGAGGCAGCGTTTTGCCGTGTGGCCCT
GGCTGGTCTCGAACTCCTGGGCTCAAGTGATCCAGCCTCAGCCTCCCAAAGTGCTGGGACAACCGGGGCC
AGTCACTGCACCTGGCCCTAAACCATAATTTCTAATCTTTTGGCTAATTTGTTAGTCCTACAAAGGCAGT
CTAGTCCCCAGGCAAAAAGGGGGTTTGTTTCGGGAAAGGGCTGTTACTGTCTTTGTTTCAAACTATAAAC
TAAGTTCCTCCTAAACTTAGTTCGGCCTACACCCAGGAATGAACAAGGAGAGCTTGGAGGTTAGAAGCAC
GATGGAATTGGTTAGGTCAGATCTCTTTCACTGTCTGAGTTATAATTTTGCAATGGTGGTTCAAAGACTG
CCCGCTTCTGACACCAGTCGCTGCATTAATGAATCGGCCAACGCGCGGGGAGAGGCGGTTTGCGTATTGG
GCGCTCTTCCGCTTCCTCGCTCACTGACTCGCTGCGCTCGGTCGTTCGGCTGCGGCGAGCGGTATCAGCT
CACTCAAAGGCGGTAATACGGTTATCCACAGAATCAGGGGATAACGCAGGAAAGAACATGTGAGCAAAAG
GCCAGCAAAAGGCCAGGAACCGTAAAAAGGCCGCGTTGCTGGCGTTTTTCCATAGGCTCCGCCCCCCTGA
CGAGCATCACAAAAATCGACGCTCAAGTCAGAGGTGGCGAAACCCGACAGGACTATAAAGATACCAGGCG
TTTCCCCCTGGAAGCTCCCTCGTGCGCTCTCCTGTTCCGACCCTGCCGCTTACCGGATACCTGTCCGCCT
TTCTCCCTTCGGGAAGCGTGGCGCTTTCTCATAGCTCACGCTGTAGGTATCTCAGTTCGGTGTAGGTCGT
TCGCTCCAAGCTGGGCTGTGTGCACGAACCCCCCGTTCAGCCCGACCGCTGCGCCTTATCCGGTAACTAT
CGTCTTGAGTCCAACCCGGTAAGACACGACTTATCGCCACTGGCAGCAGCCACTGGTAACAGGATTAGCA
GAGCGAGGTATGTAGGCGGTGCTACAGAGTTCTTGAAGTGGTGGCCTAACTACGGCTACACTAGAAGAAC
AGTATTTGGTATCTGCGCTCTGCTGAAGCCAGTTACCTTCGGAAAAAGAGTTGGTAGCTCTTGATCCGGC
AAACAAACCACCGCTGGTAGCGGTGGTTTTTTTGTTTGCAAGCAGCAGATTACGCGCAGAAAAAAAGGAT
CTCAAGAAGATCCTTTGATCTTTTCTACGGGGTCTGACGCTCAGTGGAACGAAAACTCACGTTAAGGGAT
TTTGGTCATGAGATTATCAAAAAGGATCTTCACCTAGATCCTTTTAAATTAAAAATGAAGTTTTAAATCA
ATCTAAAGTATATATGAGTAAACTTGGTCTGACAGTTACCAATGCTTAATCAGTGAGGCACCTATCTCAG
CGATCTGTCTATTTCGTTCATCCATAGTTGCCTGACTCCCCGTCGTGTAGATAACTACGATACGGGAGGG
CTTACCATCTGGCCCCAGTGCTGCAATGATACCGCGAGACCCACGCTCACCGGCTCCAGATTTATCAGCA
ATAAACCAGCCAGCCGGAAGGGCCGAGCGCAGAAGTGGTCCTGCAACTTTATCCGCCTCCATCCAGTCTA
TTAATTGTTGCCGGGAAGCTAGAGTAAGTAGTTCGCCAGTTAATAGTTTGCGCAACGTTGTTGCCATTGC
TACAGGCATCGTGGTGTCACGCTCGTCGTTTGGTATGGCTTCATTCAGCTCCGGTTCCCAACGATCAAGG
CGAGTTACATGATCCCCCATGTTGTGCAAAAAAGCGGTTAGCTCCTTCGGTCCTCCGATCGTTGTCAGAA
GTAAGTTGGCCGCAGTGTTATCACTCATGGTTATGGCAGCACTGCATAATTCTCTTACTGTCATGCCATC
CGTAAGATGCTTTTCTGTGACTGGTGAGTACTCAACCAAGTCATTCTGAGAATAGTGTATGCGGCGACCG
AGTTGCTCTTGCCCGGCGTCAATACGGGATAATACCGCGCCACATAGCAGAACTTTAAAAGTGCTCATCA
TTGGAAAACGTTCTTCGGGGCGAAAACTCTCAAGGATCTTACCGCTGTTGAGATCCAGTTCGATGTAACC
CACTCGTGCACCCAACTGATCTTCAGCATCTTTTACTTTCACCAGCGTTTCTGGGTGAGCAAAAACAGGA
AGGCAAAATGCCGCAAAAAAGGGAATAAGGGCGACACGGAAATGTTGAATACTCATACTCTTCCTTTTTC
AATATTATTGAAGCATTTATCAGGGTTATTGTCTCATGAGCGGATACATATTTGAATGTATTTAGAAAAA
TAAACAAATAGGGGTTCCGCGCACATTTCCCCGAAAAGTGCCACCTGACGTCTAAGAAACCATTATTATC
ATGACATTAACCTATAAAAATAGGCGTATCACGAGGCCCTTTCGTCTCGCGCGTTTCGGTGATGACGGTG
AAAACCTCTGACACATGCAGCTCCCGGAGACGGTCACAGCTTGTCTGTAAGCGGATGCCGGGAGCAGACA
AGCCCGTCAGGGCGCGTCAGCGGGTGTTGGCGGGTGTCGGGGCTGGCTTAACTATGCGGCATCAGAGCAG
ATTGTACTGAGAGTGCACCATATGCGGTGTGAAATACCGCACAGATGCGTAAGGAGAAAATACCGCATCA
GGCGCCATTCGCCATTCAGGCTGCGCAACTGTTGGGAAGGGCGATCGGTGCGGGCCTCTTCGCTATTACG
CCAGGGGAGGCAGAGATTGCAGTAAGCTGAGATCGCAGCACTGCACTCCAGCCTGGGCGACAGAGTAAGA
CTCTGTCTCAAAAATAAAATAAATAAATCAATCAGATATTCCAATCTTTTCCTTTATTTATTTATTTATT
TTCTATTTTGGAAACACAGTCCTTCCTTATTCCAGAATTACACATATATTCTATTTTTCTTTATATGCTC
CAGTTTTTTTTAGACCTTCACCTGAAATGTGTGTATACAAAATCTAGGCCAGTCCAGCAGAGCCTAAAGG
TAAAAAATAAAATAATAAAAAATAAATAAAATCTAGCTCACTCCTTCACATCAAAATGGAGATACAGCTG
TTAGCATTAAATACCAAATAACCCATCTTGTCCTCAATAATTTTAAGCGCCTCTCTCCACCACATCTAAC
TCCTGTCAAAGGCATGTGCCCCTTCCGGGCGCTCTGCTGTGCTGCCAACCAACTGGCATGTGGACTCTGC
AGGGTCCCTAACTGCCAAGCCCCACAGTGTGCCCTGAGGCTGCCCCTTCCTTCTAGCGGCTGCCCCCACT
CGGCTTTGCTTTCCCTAGTTTCAGTTACTTGCGTTCAGCCAAGGTCTGAAACTAGGTGCGCACAGAGCGG
TAAGACTGCGAGAGAAAGAGACCAGCTTTACAGGGGGTTTATCACAGTGCACCCTGACAGTCGTCAGCCT
CACAGGGGGTTTATCACATTGCACCCTGACAGTCGTCAGCCTCACAGGGGGTTTATCACAGTGCACCCTT
ACAATCATTCCATTTGATTCACAATTTTTTTAGTCTCTACTGTGCCTAACTTGTAAGTTAAATTTGATCA
GAGGTGTGTTCCCAGAGGGGAAAACAGTATATACAGGGTTCAGTACTATCGCATTTCAGGCCTCCACCTG
GGTCTTGGAATGTGTCCCCCGAGGGGTGATGACTACCTCAGTTGGATCTCCACAGGTCACAGTGACACAA
GATAACCAAGACACCTCCCAAGGCTACCACAATGGGCCGCCCTCCACGTGCACATGGCCGGAGGAACTGC
CATGTCGGAGGTGCAAGCACACCTGCGCATCAGAGTCCTTGGTGTGGAGGGAGGGACCAGCGCAGCTTCC
AGCCATCCACCTGATGAACAGAACCTAGGGAAAGCCCCAGTTCTACTTACACCAGGAAAGGC
Features (pLannotate 1.2.2; 23 found; start..end, strand, type, name):
    377..634     +  LTR            5' LTR (truncated): truncated 5' long terminal repeat (LTR) from HIV-1
    682..806     +  misc_feature   HIV-1 Ψ: packaging signal of human immunodeficiency virus type 1
    790..1248    +  CDS            HIV-1 gag (fragment): gag protein from human immunodeficiency virus 1; gag
   1261..1396    +  rep_origin     SV40 ori: SV40 origin of replication
   1415..1529    +  misc_feature   cPPT/CTS: central polypurine tract and central termination sequence of HIV-1
   1674..1907    +  misc_feature   RRE: The Rev response element (RRE) of HIV-1 allows for Rev-dependent mRNA export from the nucleus to the cytoplasm.
   2284..2384    +  CDS            Rev (fragment): human immunodeficiency virus 1 (HIV-1) Rev protein; rev; enhances nuclear export of unspliced and incompletely spliced viral mRNAs
   2406..2706    +  enhancer       CMV enhancer: human cytomegalovirus immediate early enhancer
   2720..3901    +  promoter       EF-1α promoter: strong constitutive promoter for human elongation factor EF-1α
   3964..4515    +  CDS            TNFRSF13C: TR13C_HUMAN - Also known as BAFFR, BR3. Experimental evidence at protein level: Swiss-Prot protein existence level 1. B-cell receptor specific for TNFSF13B/TALL1/BAFF/BLyS. Promotes the survival of mature B-cells and the B-cell response. From Homo sapiens (Human).
   4564..5277    +  CDS            mCerulean: mCerulean is a basic (constitutively fluorescent) cyan fluorescent protein published in 2005, derived from Aequorea victoria. It is reported to be a very rapidly-maturing monomer.
   5303..5701    +  CDS            nef (fragment): NEF_HV1BR - Experimental evidence at protein level: Swiss-Prot protein existence level 1. Extracellular Nef protein targets CD4(+) T-lymphocytes for apoptosis by interacting with CXCR4 surface receptors (PubMed:14990729). From Human immunodeficiency virus type 1 group M subtype B (isolate BRU/LAI) (HIV-1).
   5826..6006    +  LTR            5' LTR (truncated): truncated 5' long terminal repeat (LTR) from HIV-1
   6180..6260    +  CDS            C8orf44 (fragment): CH044_HUMAN - Experimental evidence at transcript level: Swiss-Prot protein existence level 2. From Homo sapiens (Human).
   7053..7241    +  CDS            EEF1AKMT2 (fragment): EFMT2_HUMAN - Also known as C10orf138, METTL10 From Homo sapiens (Human).
   7580..7634    -  CDS            lacI (fragment): lac repressor; lacI; The lac repressor binds to the lac operator to inhibit transcription in E. coli. This inhibition can be relieved by adding lactose or isopropyl-β-D-thiogalactopyranoside (IPTG).
   7817..8405    -  rep_origin     ori: high-copy-number ColE1/pMB1/pBR322/pUC origin of replication
   8576..9436    -  CDS            AmpR: β-lactamase; bla; confers resistance to ampicillin, carbenicillin, and related antibiotics
   9437..9541    -  promoter       AmpR promoter: bla
   9636..9671    +  CDS            rop (fragment): Rop protein, which maintains plasmids at low copy number; rop
   9773..9872    +  misc_feature   bom (fragment): basis of mobility region from pBR322
   9878..9944    -  CDS            lacZα (fragment): LacZα fragment of β-galactosidase; lacZ fragment
  11122..329     +  CDS            nef (fragment) (across the origin): NEF_HV1A2 - Experimental evidence at protein level: Swiss-Prot protein existence level 1. Extracellular Nef protein targets CD4(+) T-lymphocytes for apoptosis by interacting with CXCR4 surface receptors. From Human immunodeficiency virus type 1 group M subtype B (isolate ARV2/SF2) (HIV-1).
