[The description below was written by a language model from this plasmid's Addgene catalogue record and pLannotate feature annotations shown in this document.]
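Description:
pNL-CEF-BAFFR-CFP is an HIV-1-derived lentiviral transfer plasmid built on the pNL-CEF backbone for expressing human BAFFR (TNFRSF13C, also called BR3 or CD268), the B-cell survival receptor for BAFF, as a fusion to a cyan fluorescent protein. It is propagated in E. coli through a high-copy ColE1/pUC-type origin with ampicillin selection from the bla gene and its promoter. The record lists a recombination-tolerant strain, as is usual for LTR-containing plasmids. The sequenced plasmid is about 11.1 kb, consistent with the stated backbone and insert sizes.

The viral portion carries LTR sequences flanking the Ψ packaging signal, a gag fragment, the cPPT/CTS element that aids nuclear import, and the Rev response element for Rev-dependent export of the genomic RNA. Fragments of rev and nef remain from the parental provirus, and a short SV40 origin is also annotated. Both LTRs are annotated as truncated, but the record does not say whether the vector is self-inactivating. Expression is driven by an internal hybrid promoter, a CMV enhancer placed directly upstream of the EF-1α promoter, which presumably explains the "CEF" name. This is followed by the TNFRSF13C coding sequence and, after a short linker region, a downstream CFP annotated as mCerulean, giving the C-terminal tag described in the catalogue. No mammalian selection marker is annotated, so transduced cells would be identified by cyan fluorescence. Several small hits to human genes, lacI, rop and lacZα in the backbone appear to be incidental or residual fragments.

The construct is intended for stable or transient expression of fluorescently tagged BAFFR in mammalian cells. The associated study examined BAFFR signalling and its interactions with B-cell antigen receptors in human B cells.
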