Addgene plasmid #187002: pNL-CEF-BAFFR-CFP
Purpose: Expression of human BAFFR-CFP fusion protein
Depositing lab: Hermann Eibel. Depositing organization: Albert-Ludwigs-Universitaet Freiburg. Publication: BAFFR activates PI3K/AKT signaling in human naive but not in switched memory B cells through direct interactions with B cell antigen receptors. Sevdali E, Block V, Lataretu M, Li H, Smulski CR, Briem JS, Heitz Y, Fischer B, Ramirez NJ, Grimbacher B, Jack HM, Voll RE, Holzer M, Schneider P, Eibel H. Cell Rep. 2022 Jun 28;39(13):111019. doi: 10.1016/j.celrep.2022.111019. PubMed 35767961.
Backbone
  Vector backbone: pNL-CEF
  Backbone size w/o insert (bp): 9785
  Vector type: Lentiviral
Growth in bacteria
  Bacterial resistance: Ampicillin, 100 μg/mL
  Growth temperature: 37°C
  Growth strain: NEB Stable
  Copy number: High Copy
Gene/Insert
  Gene/Insert name: BAFFR (alt name: TNFRSF136)
  Species: H. sapiens (human)
  Insert size (bp): 1371
  Entrez Gene: TNFRSF13C (a.k.a. BAFF-R, BAFFR, BROMIX, CD268, CVID4, prolixin)
  Tag / fusion protein: CFP (C terminal on insert)
  Cloning method: Gibson Cloning
Terms and licenses: Academic/Nonprofit Terms; Industry Terms: Not Available to Industry
How to cite: pNL-CEF-BAFFR-CFP was a gift from Hermann Eibel (Addgene plasmid # 187002 ; http://n2t.net/addgene:187002 ; RRID:Addgene_187002)
